>Addgene plasmid #186376 | pDEST-Spe4-Kozak-emiRFP703-RfA | addgene full sequence | sequence record 398283 | Addgene NGS Result
GCACTTTTCGGGGAAATGTGCGCGGAACCCCTATTTGTTTATTTTTCTAAATACATTCAAATATGTATCC
GCTCATGAGACAATAACCCTGATAAATGCTTCAATAATATTGAAAAAGGAAGAGTATGAGTATTCAACAT
TTCCGTGTCGCCCTTATTCCCTTTTTTGCGGCATTTTGCCTTCCTGTTTTTGCTCACCCAGAAACGCTGG
TGAAAGTAAAAGATGCTGAAGATCAGTTGGGTGCACGAGTGGGTTACATCGAACTGGATCTCAACAGCGG
TAAGATCCTTGAGAGTTTTCGCCCCGAAGAACGTTTTCCAATGATGAGCACTTTTAAAGTTCTGCTATGT
GGCGCGGTATTATCCCGTATTGACGCCGGGCAAGAGCAACTCGGTCGCCGCATACACTATTCTCAGAATG
ACTTGGTTGAGTACTCACCAGTCACAGAAAAGCATCTTACGGATGGCATGACAGTAAGAGAATTATGCAG
TGCTGCCATAACCATGAGTGATAACACTGCGGCCAACTTACTTCTGACAACGATCGGAGGACCGAAGGAG
CTAACCGCTTTTTTGCACAACATGGGGGATCATGTAACTCGCCTTGATCGTTGGGAACCGGAGCTGAATG
AAGCCATACCAAACGACGAGCGTGACACCACGATGCCTGTAGCAATGGCAACAACGTTGCGCAAACTATT
AACTGGCGAACTACTTACTCTAGCTTCCCGGCAACAATTAATAGACTGGATGGAGGCGGATAAAGTTGCA
GGACCACTTCTGCGCTCGGCCCTTCCGGCTGGCTGGTTTATTGCTGATAAATCTGGAGCCGGTGAGCGTG
GATCTCGCGGTATCATTGCAGCACTGGGGCCAGATGGTAAGCCCTCCCGTATCGTAGTTATCTACACGAC
GGGGAGTCAGGCAACTATGGATGAACGAAATAGACAGATCGCTGAGATAGGTGCCTCACTGATTAAGCAT
TGGTAACTGTCAGACCAAGTTTACTCATATATACTTTAGATTGATTTAAAACTTCATTTTTAATTTAAAA
GGATCTAGGTGAAGATCCTTTTTGATAATCTCATGACCAAAATCCCTTAACGTGAGTTTTCGTTCCACTG
AGCGTCAGACCCCGTAGAAAAGATCAAAGGATCTTCTTGAGATCCTTTTTTTCTGCGCGTAATCTGCTGC
TTGCAAACAAAAAAACCACCGCTACCAGCGGTGGTTTGTTTGCCGGATCAAGAGCTACCAACTCTTTTTC
CGAAGGTAACTGGCTTCAGCAGAGCGCAGATACCAAATACTGTTCTTCTAGTGTAGCCGTAGTTAGGCCA
CCACTTCAAGAACTCTGTAGCACCGCCTACATACCTCGCTCTGCTAATCCTGTTACCAGTGGCTGCTGCC
AGTGGCGATAAGTCGTGTCTTACCGGGTTGGACTCAAGACGATAGTTACCGGATAAGGCGCAGCGGTCGG
GCTGAACGGGGGGTTCGTGCACACAGCCCAGCTTGGAGCGAACGACCTACACCGAACTGAGATACCTACA
GCGTGAGCTATGAGAAAGCGCCACGCTTCCCGAAGGGAGAAAGGCGGACAGGTATCCGGTAAGCGGCAGG
GTCGGAACAGGAGAGCGCACGAGGGAGCTTCCAGGGGGAAACGCCTGGTATCTTTATAGTCCTGTCGGGT
TTCGCCACCTCTGACTTGAGCGTCGATTTTTGTGATGCTCGTCAGGGGGGCGGAGCCTATGGAAAAACGC
CAGCAACGCGGCCTTTTTACGGTTCCTGGCCTTTTGCTGGCCTTTTGCTCACATGTTCTTTCCTGCGTTA
TCCCCTGATTCTGTGGATAACCGTATTACCGCCTTTGAGTGAGCTGATACCGCTCGCCGCAGCCGAACGA
CCGAGCGCAGCGAGTCAGTGAGCGAGGAAGCGGAAGAGCGCCCAATACGCAAACCGCCTCTCCCCGCGCG
TTGGCCGATTCATTAATGCAGCTGGCACGACAGGTTTCCCGACTGGAAAGCGGGCAGTGAGCGCAACGCA
ATTAATGTGAGTTAGCTCACTCATTAGGCACCCCAGGCTTTACACTTTATGCTTCCGGCTCGTATGTTGT
GTGGAATTGTGAGCGGATAACAATTTCACACAGGAAACAGCTATGACCATGATTACGCCAAGCTCGAAAT
TAACCCTCACTAAAGGGAACAAAAGCTGGAGCTAAGCTTGCTTGTTCTTTTTGCAGAAGCTCAGAATAAA
CGCTCAACTTTGGCAGATCTCAGAAAAAATGGCGGAAGGCTCCGTCGCCAGGCAGCCTGACCTCTTGACC
TGCGAACATGAAGAGATCCACCTCGCCGGCTCGATCCAGCCGCATGGCGCGCTTCTGGTCGTCAGCGAAC
ATGATCATCGCGTCATCCAGGCCAGCGCCAACGCCGCGGAATTTCTGAATCTCGGAAGCGTACTCGGCGT
TCCGCTCGCCGAGATCGACGGCGATCTGTTGATCAAGATCCTGCCGCATCTCGATCCCACCGCCGAAGGC
ATGCCGGTCGCGGTGCGCTGCCGGATCGGCAATCCCTCTACGGAGTACTGCGGTCTGATGCATCGGCCTC
CGGAAGGCGGGCTGATCATCGAACTCGAACGTGCCGGCCCGTCGATCGATCTGTCAGGCACGCTGGCGCC
GGCGCTGGAGCGGATCCGCACGGCGGGTTCACTGCGCGCGCTGTGCGATGACACCGTGCTGCTGTTTCAG
CAGTGCACCGGCTACGACCGGGTGATGGTGTATCGTTTCGATGAGCAAGGCCACGGCCTGGTATTCTCCG
AGTGCCATGTGCCTGGGCTCGAATCCTATTTCGGCAACCGCTATCCGTCGTCGCTGGTCCCGCAGATGGC
GCGGCAGCTGTACGTGCGGCAGCGCGTCCGCGTGCTGGTCGACGTCACCTATCAGCCGGTGCCGCTGGAG
CCGCGGCTGTCGCCGCTGACCGGGCGCGATCTCGACATGTCGGGCTGCTTCCTGCGCTCGATGTCGCCGA
TCCATCTGCAGTTCCTGAAGGACATGGGCGTGCGCGCCACCCTGGCGGTGTCGCTGGTGGTCGGCGGCAA
GCTGTGGGGCCTGGTTGTCTGTCACCATTATCTGCCGCGCTTCATCCGTTTCGAGCTGCGGGCGATCTGC
AAACGGCTCGCCGAAAGGATCGCGACGCGGATCACCGCGCTTGAGAGCGTAATCACAAGTTTGTACAAAA
AAGCTGAACGAGAAACGTAAAATGATATAAATATCAATATATTAAATTAGATTTTGCATAAAAAACAGAC
TACATAATACTGTAAAACACAACATATCCAGTCACTATGGCGGCCGCATTAGGCACCCCAGGCTTTACAC
TTTATGCTTCCGGCTCGTATAATGTGTGGATTTTGAGTTAGGATCCGGCGAGATTTTCAGGAGCTAAGGA
AGCTAAAATGGAGAAAAAAATCACTGGATATACCACCGTTGATATATCCCAATGGCATCGTAAAGAACAT
TTTGAGGCATTTCAGTCAGTTGCTCAATGTACCTATAACCAGACCGTTCAGCTGGATATTACGGCCTTTT
TAAAGACCGTAAAGAAAAATAAGCACAAGTTTTATCCGGCCTTTATTCACATTCTTGCCCGCCTGATGAA
TGCTCATCCGGAATTCCGTATGGCAATGAAAGACGGTGAGCTGGTGATATGGGATAGTGTTCACCCTTGT
TACACCGTTTTCCATGAGCAAACTGAAACGTTTTCATCGCTCTGGAGTGAATACCACGACGATTTCCGGC
AGTTTCTACACATATATTCGCAAGATGTGGCGTGTTACGGTGAAAACCTGGCCTATTTCCCTAAAGGGTT
TATTGAGAATATGTTTTTCGTCTCAGCCAATCCCTGGGTGAGTTTCACCAGTTTTGATTTAAACGTGGCC
AATATGGACAACTTCTTCGCCCCCGTTTTCACCATGGGCAAATATTATACGCAAGGCGACAAGGTGCTGA
TGCCGCTGGCGATTCAGGTTCATCATGCCGTCTGTGATGGCTTCCATGTCGGCAGAATGCTTAATGAATT
ACAACAGTACTGCGATGAGTGGCAGGGCGGGGCGTAAACGCGTGGATCCGGCTTACTAAAAGCCAGATAA
CAGTATGCGTATTTGCGCGCTGATTTTTGCGGTATAAGAATATATACTGATATGTATACCCGAAGTATGT
CAAAAAGAGGTGTGCTATGAAGCAGCGTATTACAGTGACAGTTGACAGCGACAGCTATCAGTTGCTCAAG
GCATATATGATGTCAATATCTCCGGTCTGGTAAGCACAACCATGCAGAATGAAGCCCGTCGTCTGCGTGC
CGAACGCTGGAAAGCGGAAAATCAGGAAGGGATGGCTGAGGTCGCCCGGTTTATTGAAATGAACGGCTCT
TTTGCTGACGAGAACAGGGACTGGTGAAATGCAGTTTAAGGTTTACACCTATAAAAGAGAGAGCCGTTAT
CGTCTGTTTGTGGATGTACAGAGTGATATTATTGACACGCCCGGGCGACGGATGGTGATCCCCCTGGCCA
GTGCACGTCTGCTGTCAGATAAAGTCTCCCGTGAACTTTACCCGGTGGTGCATATCGGGGATGAAAGCTG
GCGCATGATGACCACCGATATGGCCAGTGTGCCGGTCTCCGTTATCGGGGAAGAAGTGGCTGATCTCAGC
CACCGCGAAAATGACATCAAAAACGCCATTAACCTGATGTTCTGGGGAATATAAATGTCAGGCTCCCTTA
TACACAGCCAGTCTGCAGGTCGACCATAGTGACTGGATATGTTGTGTTTTACAGTATTATGTAGTCTGTT
TTTTATGCAAAATCTAATTTAATATATTGATATTTATATCATTTTACGTTTCTCGTTCAGCTTTCTTGTA
CAAAGTGGTGATAAACTTAGATATCGCGGCCGCGGAAGCGCTGGTTACCTAGGAACCAGCCTCAAGAACA
CCCGAATGGAGTCTCTAAGCTACATAATACCAACTTACACTTTACAAAATGTTGTCCCCCAAAATGTAGC
CATTCGTATCTGCTCCTAATAAAAAGAAAGTTTCTTCACATTCTAAAAAAAAAAAAAAAAAAAAAAAAAA
AAAAAAAMCCCCCCCCCCCCCCCCCTGCAGGGCCAAGTCGGCCGGCGCGCCATTCGCCCTATAGTGAGTC
GTATTACAATTCACTGGCCGTCGTTTTACAACGTCGTGACTGGGAAAACCCTGGCGTTACCCAACTTAAT
CGCCTTGCAGCACATCCCCCTTTCGCCAGCTGGCGTAATAGCGAAGAGGCCCGCACCGATCGCCCTTCCC
AACAGTTGCGCAGCCTGAATGGCGAATGGAAATTGTAAGCGTTAATATTTTGTTAAAATTCGCGTTAAAT
TTTTGTTAAATCAGCTCATTTTTTAACCAATAGGCCGAAATCGGCAAAATCCCTTATAAATCAAAAGAAT
AGACCGAGATAGGGT
[37 nt withheld, positions 5476-5512]
AAAGAACGTGGACTCCAACGTCAAAGG
[49 nt withheld, positions 5540-5588]
T
[91 nt withheld, positions 5590-5680]
G
[124 nt withheld, positions 5682-5805]
CAGGTG
Features (pLannotate 1.2.2; 21 found; start..end, strand, type, name):
     21..125     +  promoter       AmpR promoter: bla
    126..986     +  CDS            AmpR: β-lactamase; bla; confers resistance to ampicillin, carbenicillin, and related antibiotics
   1157..1745    +  rep_origin     ori: high-copy-number ColE1/pMB1/pBR322/pUC origin of replication
   1928..2020    +  CDS            lacI (fragment): lac repressor; lacI; The lac repressor binds to the lac operator to inhibit transcription in E. coli. This inhibition can be relieved by adding lactose or isopropyl-β-D-thiogalactopyranoside (IPTG).
   2033..2054    +  protein_bind   CAP binding site: CAP binding activates transcription in the presence of cAMP. E. coli catabolite activator protein
   2069..2099    +  promoter       lac promoter: promoter for the E. coli lac operon
   2107..2123    +  protein_bind   lac operator: The lac repressor binds to the lac operator to inhibit transcription in E. coli. This inhibition can be relieved by adding lactose or isopropyl-β-D-thiogalactopyranoside (IPTG). lac repressor encoded by lacI
   2168..2186    +  promoter       T3 promoter: promoter for bacteriophage T3 RNA polymerase
   2211..2253    +  5'UTR          Xenopus globin 5'-UTR: translational enhancer from the 5'-UTR of the major beta-globin gene of Xenopus laevis
   2269..3198    +  CDS            emiRFP703: emiRFP703 is a basic (constitutively fluorescent) near ir fluorescent protein published in 2020, derived from Rhodopseudomonas palustris. It has low acid sensitivity. It requires the cofactor biliverdin for fluorescence.
   3205..3329    +  protein_bind   attR1: mutant version of attR; recombination site for the Gateway® LR reaction LR Clonase™
   3354..3384    +  promoter       lac UV5 promoter: E. coli lac promoter with an "up" mutation
   3409..3437    +  promoter       cat promoter (fragment): promoter of the E. coli cat gene encoding chloramphenicol acetyltransferase
   3438..4097    +  CDS            CmR: chloramphenicol acetyltransferase; cat; confers resistance to chloramphenicol
   4276..4434    +  CDS            ccdA (fragment): CCDA_ECO57 - Also known as H, letA. Experimental evidence at protein level: Swiss-Prot protein existence level 1. Antitoxin component of a type II toxin-antitoxin (TA) system which inhibits the post-segregational killing (PSK) of plasmid-free cells, also referred to as a plasmid addiction system. Binds to and blocks the activity of CcdB; will also remove bound CcdB protein from the CcdB-GyrA complex by forming a CcdA-CcdB complex, a process termed rejuvenation. Functions as a transcriptional corepressor for the ccdAB operon, repression also requires CcdB (By similarity). From Escherichia coli
   4439..4741    +  CDS            ccdB: CCDB_ECOLI - Also known as G, letB, letD. Experimental evidence at protein level: Swiss-Prot protein existence level 1. Toxic component of a type II toxin-antitoxin (TA) system, functioning in plasmid maintainence. Responsible for the post- segregational killing (PSK) of plasmid-free cells, also referred to as a plasmid addiction system. Half-life of over 2 hours. Cell killing by CcdB is accompanied by filamentation, defects in chromosome and plasmid segregation, defects in cell division, formation of anucleate cells, decreased DNA synthesis and plasmid loss. Interferes with the activity of DN
   4785..4909    -  protein_bind   attR2: mutant version of attR; recombination site for the Gateway® LR reaction LR Clonase™
   4954..5079    +  3'UTR          Xenopus globin 3'-UTR: 3'-UTR of the major beta-globin gene of Xenopus laevis
   5168..5186    -  promoter       T7 promoter: promoter for bacteriophage T7 RNA polymerase
   5189..5346    +  CDS            lacZα (fragment): LacZα fragment of β-galactosidase; lacZ fragment
   5377..5805    -  rep_origin     f1 ori (sequence partly withheld): f1 bacteriophage origin of replication; arrow indicates direction of (+) strand synthesis
