[The description below was written by a language model from this plasmid's Addgene catalogue record and pLannotate feature annotations shown in this document.]
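Description:
pDEST-Spe4-Kozak-emiRFP703-RfA is an empty Gateway destination vector, built on the pDEST-Spe4-RfA backbone, for making synthetic mRNA that encodes a protein of interest fused at its N-terminus to the near-infrared fluorescent protein emiRFP703. The 5.8 kb plasmid replicates at high copy from a ColE1/pUC-type origin and also carries an f1 phage origin. It confers ampicillin resistance through bla on the backbone and chloramphenicol resistance through the cat gene inside the Gateway cassette. Because that cassette also contains the ccdB toxin gene, the unrecombined vector must be maintained in a ccdB-tolerant strain.

The expression unit is laid out for in vitro transcription. A T3 promoter is followed by the Xenopus beta-globin 5' UTR, a translational enhancer, and then by the emiRFP703 coding sequence, which the construct name indicates is preceded by a Kozak context. Next comes the RfA cassette (attR1, CmR, a ccdA fragment, ccdB, attR2) and the Xenopus beta-globin 3' UTR, which helps support the injected transcript. A T7 promoter sits downstream in the opposite orientation. According to the depositor, the emiRFP703 tag was inserted into the parent backbone at BglII/StuI sites. In an LR reaction with an entry clone, the CmR-ccdB segment between the attR sites is replaced by the gene of interest. The ccdB gene then counterselects non-recombinant plasmids in standard strains, and the result is a tagged open reading frame flanked by globin UTRs. emiRFP703 needs biliverdin as a cofactor to fluoresce.

The vector was designed for overexpressing fluorescent fusion proteins by microinjecting mRNA into ascidian eggs. The depositor suggests it is likely to be useful in zebrafish, Xenopus, sea urchin and cnidarian embryos as well.
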