Addgene plasmid #186376: pDEST-Spe4-Kozak-emiRFP703-RfA
Purpose: (Empty Backbone) Destination vector for the expression of a fluorescent fusion of N-ter emiRFP703 and a protein of interest into embryos, by mRNA microinjection
Depositing lab: Patrick Lemaire. Depositing organization: CNRS UMR 5237, Centre de Recherche en Biologie cellulaire de Montpellier.
Backbone
  Vector backbone: pDEST-Spe4-RfA
  Backbone size (bp): 5811
  Vector type: Gateway destination vector
  Selectable markers: ccdB gene
Growth in bacteria
  Bacterial resistance: Chloramphenicol and Ampicillin, 25 & 100 μg/mL
  Growth temperature: 37°C
  Growth strain: ccdB Survival
  Copy number: High Copy
Gene/Insert
  Gene/Insert name: None
Terms and licenses: Academic/Nonprofit Terms; Industry Terms: Not Available to Industry
Depositor comments: Gateway destination vector for mRNA production to overexpress a protein of interest following microinjection into ascidian eggs. Likely to be useful for zebrafish, Xenopus, urchin and cnidarian (Clytia, Nematostella...) overexpression studies as well. Backbone was modified by insertion of N terminal emiRFP703 tag at Bgl II/Stu I restriction site
How to cite: pDEST-Spe4-Kozak-emiRFP703-RfA was a gift from Patrick Lemaire (Addgene plasmid # 186376 ; http://n2t.net/addgene:186376 ; RRID:Addgene_186376)
